Addgene plasmid #164207: CMV-CRY2oligo-mcherry-ANXA11(1-185aa)
Purpose: Expresses CRY2oligo-mcherry tagged ANXA11 N terminal under CMV promoter
Depositing lab: Jennifer Lippincott-Schwartz. Depositing organization: HHMI, Janelia Research Campus. Publication: RNA Granules Hitchhike on Lysosomes for Long-Distance Transport, Using Annexin A11 as a Molecular Tether. Liao YC, Fernandopulle MS, Wang G, Choi H, Hao L, Drerup CM, Patel R, Qamar S, Nixon-Abell J, Shen Y, Meadows W, Vendruscolo M, Knowles TPJ, Nelson M, Czekalska MA, Musteikyte G, Gachechiladze MA, Stephens CA, Pasolli HA, Forrest LR, St George-Hyslop P, Lippincott-Schwartz J, Ward ME. Cell. 2019 Sep 19;179(1):147-164.e20. doi: 10.1016/j.cell.2019.08.050. PubMed 31539493.
Backbone
  Vector backbone: N/A
  Vector type: Mammalian Expression
Growth in bacteria
  Bacterial resistance: Kanamycin, 50 μg/mL
  Growth temperature: 37°C
  Growth strain: DH5alpha
  Copy number: High Copy
Gene/Insert
  Gene/Insert name: ANXA11
  Species: H. sapiens (human)
  Insert size (bp): 1515
  Mutation: 1-185 aa
  Entrez Gene: ANXA11 (a.k.a. ALS23, ANX11, CAP-50, CAP50, IBMWMA)
  Promoter: CMV
  Tag / fusion protein: CRY2oligo-mcherry (N terminal on insert)
  Cloning method: Gibson Cloning
  Sequencing primers: 5′ CMV-F; 3′ SV40pA R
Terms and licenses: Academic/Nonprofit Terms; Industry Terms: Not Available to Industry
How to cite: CMV-CRY2oligo-mcherry-ANXA11(1-185aa) was a gift from Jennifer Lippincott-Schwartz (Addgene plasmid # 164207 ; http://n2t.net/addgene:164207 ; RRID:Addgene_164207)
