[The description below was written by a language model from this plasmid's Addgene catalogue record and pLannotate feature annotations shown in this document.]
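Description:
CMV-CRY2oligo-mcherry-ANXA11(1-185aa) is a 6,758 nt mammalian expression plasmid that produces a light-responsive, red-fluorescent fusion of the N-terminal region of human annexin A11. The record does not name a backbone. The annotated layout includes a high-copy ColE1/pUC-type origin, an f1 origin, and a single NeoR/KanR gene preceded by both the bacterial AmpR (bla) promoter and the SV40 enhancer/early promoter and followed by an HSV TK polyadenylation signal. This dual-promoter arrangement gives kanamycin selection in E. coli and would allow G418 selection in mammalian cells. Short annotated fragments of ble, SV40 large T antigen and the bGH poly(A) signal are most likely incidental vector-derived sequence rather than functional elements.

The expression cassette is driven by the human CMV immediate-early enhancer and promoter and terminated by the SV40 poly(A) signal. The open reading frame begins with the photolyase homology region of Arabidopsis cryptochrome 2, annotated as CRY2PHR. The catalogue calls it CRY2oligo, presumably an oligomerising variant, although the feature table does not record any defining mutation. This domain is followed by mCherry and then residues 1–185 of ANXA11, so both tags sit N-terminal to the insert. The listed insert size of 1515 bp does not match the roughly 555 bp annotated ANXA11 fragment, which is the length expected for 185 residues.

CRY2 domains of this kind cluster under blue light, so the fusion allows inducible self-association of the ANXA11 N-terminus to be triggered and imaged in live cells. The associated publication concerns annexin A11 as a tether between RNA granules and lysosomes during long-distance transport.
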