Features (pLannotate 1.2.2; 17 found; start..end, strand, type, name):
     61..364     +  enhancer       CMV enhancer: human cytomegalovirus immediate early enhancer
    365..568     +  promoter       CMV promoter: human cytomegalovirus (CMV) immediate early promoter
    591..618     +  misc_feature   MCS (fragment): multiple cloning site
    625..2118    +  CDS            CRY2PHR: N-terminal photolyase homology region of Arabidopsis thaliana cryptochrome 2 binds to CIB1 upon exposure to blue light (Kennedy et al., 2010)
   2119..2135    +  misc_feature   MCS (fragment): multiple cloning site
   2143..2847    +  CDS            mCherry: mCherry is a basic (constitutively fluorescent) red fluorescent protein published in 2004, derived from Discosoma sp.. It is reported to be a very rapidly-maturing monomer with low acid sensitivity.
   2869..3423    +  CDS            ANXA11 (fragment): ANX11_HUMAN - Also known as ANX11. Experimental evidence at protein level: Swiss-Prot protein existence level 1. Binds specifically to calcyclin in a calcium-dependent manner (By similarity). Required for midbody formation and completion of the terminal phase of cytokinesis. From Homo sapiens (Human).
   3440..3523    +  CDS            large T antigen (fragment): large T antigen from SV40 (simian virus 40)
   3546..3667    +  polyA_signal   SV40 poly(A) signal: SV40 polyadenylation signal
   3701..4129    -  rep_origin     f1 ori (sequence partly withheld): f1 bacteriophage origin of replication; arrow indicates direction of (+) strand synthesis
   4156..4260    +  promoter       AmpR promoter: bla
   4262..4619    +  promoter       SV40 promoter: SV40 enhancer and early promoter
   4654..5448    +  CDS            NeoR/KanR: aminoglycoside phosphotransferase from Tn5; aph(3')-II (or nptII); confers resistance to neomycin, kanamycin, and G418 (Geneticin®)
   5469..5621    +  CDS            ble (fragment): BLE_KLEPN - Experimental evidence at protein level: Swiss-Prot protein existence level 1. Binding protein with a strong affinity to the bleomycin family of antibiotics. Binds to CL990; an antimitotic-antibiotic compound. From Klebsiella pneumoniae.
   5680..5727    +  polyA_signal   HSV TK poly(A) signal: herpes simplex virus thymidine kinase polyadenylation signal (Cole and Stacy, 1985)
   5818..5834    -  polyA_signal   bGH poly(A) signal (fragment): bovine growth hormone polyadenylation signal
   6056..6644    +  rep_origin     ori: high-copy-number ColE1/pMB1/pBR322/pUC origin of replication
>Addgene plasmid #164207 | CMV-CRY2oligo-mcherry-ANXA11(1-185aa) | addgene full sequence | sequence record 322887 | Addgene NGS Result
TAGTTATTAATAGTAATCAATTACGGGGTCATTAGTTCATAGCCCATATATGGAGTTCCGCGTTACATAA
CTTACGGTAAATGGCCCGCCTGGCTGACCGCCCAACGACCCCCGCCCATTGACGTCAATAATGACGTATG
TTCCCATAGTAACGCCAATAGGGACTTTCCATTGACGTCAATGGGTGGAGTATTTACGGTAAACTGCCCA
CTTGGCAGTACATCAAGTGTATCATATGCCAAGTACGCCCCCTATTGACGTCAATGACGGTAAATGGCCC
GCCTGGCATTATGCCCAGTACATGACCTTATGGGACTTTCCTACTTGGCAGTACATCTACGTATTAGTCA
TCGCTATTACCATGGTGATGCGGTTTTGGCAGTACATCAATGGGCGTGGATAGCGGTTTGACTCACGGGG
ATTTCCAAGTCTCCACCCCATTGACGTCAATGGGAGTTTGTTTTGGCACCAAAATCAACGGGACTTTCCA
AAATGTCGTAACAACTCCGCCCCATTGACGCAAATGGGCGGTAGGCGTGTACGGTGGGAGGTCTATATAA
GCAGAGCTGGTTTAGTGAACCGTCAGATCCGCTAGCGCTACCGGACTCAGATCTCGAGGCCACCATGAAG
ATGGACAAAAAGACTATAGTTTGGTTTAGAAGAGACCTAAGGATTGAGGATAATCCTGCATTAGCAGCAG
CTGCTCACGAAGGATCTGTTTTTCCTGTCTTCATTTGGTGTCCTGAAGAAGAAGGACAGTTTTATCCTGG
AAGAGCTTCAAGATGGTGGATGAAACAATCACTTGCTCACTTATCTCAATCCTTGAAGGCTCTTGGATCT
GACCTCACTTTAATCAAAACCCACAACACGATTTCAGCGATCTTGGATTGTATCCGCGTTACCGGTGCTA
CAAAAGTCGTCTTTAACCACCTCTATGATCCTGTTTCGTTAGTTCGGGACCATACCGTAAAGGAGAAGCT
GGTGGAACGTGGGATCTCTGTGCAAAGCTACAATGGAGATCTATTGTATGAACCGTGGGAGATATACTGC
GAAAAGGGCAAACCTTTTACGAGTTTCAATTCTTACTGGAAGAAATGCTTAGATATGTCGATTGAATCCG
TTATGCTTCCTCCTCCTTGGCGGTTGATGCCAATAACTGCAGCGGCTGAAGCGATTTGGGCGTGTTCGAT
TGAAGAACTAGGGCTGGAGAATGAGGCCGAGAAACCGAGCAATGCGTTGTTAACTAGAGCTTGGTCTCCA
GGATGGAGCAATGCTGATAAGTTACTAAATGAGTTCATCGAGAAGCAGTTGATAGATTATGCAAAGAACA
GCAAGAAAGTTGTTGGGAATTCTACTTCACTACTTTCTCCGTATCTCCATTTCGGGGAAATAAGCGTCAG
ACACGTTTTCCAGTGTGCCCGGATGAAACAAATTATATGGGCAAGAGATAAGAACAGTGAAGGAGAAGAA
AGTGCAGATCTTTTTCTTAGGGGAATCGGTTTAAGAGAGTATTCTCGGTATATATGTTTCAACTTCCCGT
TTACTCACGAGCAATCGTTGTTGAGTCATCTTCGGTTTTTCCCTTGGGATGCTGATGTTGATAAGTTCAA
GGCCTGGAGACAAGGCAGGACCGGTTATCCGTTGGTGGATGCCGGAATGAGAGAGCTTTGGGCTACCGGA
TGGATGCATAACAGAATAAGAGTGATTGTTTCAAGCTTTGCTGTGAAGTTTCTTCTCCTTCCATGGAAAT
GGGGAATGAAGTATTTCTGGGATACACTTTTGGATGCTGATTTGGAATGTGACATCCTTGGCTGGCAGTA
TATCTCTGGGAGTATCCCCGATGGCCACGAGCTTGATCGCTTGGACAATCCCGCGTTACAAGGCGCCAAA
TATGACCCAGAAGGTGAGTACATAAGGCAATGGCTTCCCGAGCTTGCGAGATTGCCAACTGAATGGATCC
ATCATCCATGGGACGCTCCTTTAACCGTACTCAAAGCTTCTGGTGTGGAACTCGGAACAAACTATGCGAA
ACCCATTGTAGACATCGACACAGCTCGTGAGCTACTAGCTAAAGCTATTTCAAGAACCCGTGGAGCACAG
ATCATGATCGGAGCAGCAGCCCGGGATCCACCGGTCGCCACCATGGTGAGCAAGGGCGAGGAGGATAACA
TGGCCATCATCAAGGAGTTCATGCGCTTCAAGGTGCACATGGAGGGCTCCGTGAACGGCCACGAGTTCGA
GATCGAGGGCGAGGGCGAGGGCCGCCCCTACGAGGGCACCCAGACCGCCAAGCTGAAGGTGACCAAGGGT
GGCCCCCTGCCCTTCGCCTGGGACATCCTGTCCCCTCAGTTCATGTACGGCTCCAAGGCCTACGTGAAGC
ACCCCGCCGACATCCCCGACTACTTGAAGCTGTCCTTCCCCGAGGGCTTCAAGTGGGAGCGCGTGATGAA
CTTCGAGGACGGCGGCGTGGTGACCGTGACCCAGGACTCCTCCCTGCAGGACGGCGAGTTCATCTACAAG
GTGAAGCTGCGCGGCACCAACTTCCCCTCCGACGGCCCCGTAATGCAGAAGAAGACCATGGGCTGGGAGG
CCTCCTCCGAGCGGATGTACCCCGAGGACGGCGCCCTGAAGGGCGAGATCAAGCAGAGGCTGAAGCTGAA
GGACGGCGGCCACTACGACGCTGAGGTCAAGACCACCTACAAGGCCAAGAAGCCCGTGCAGCTGCCCGGC
GCCTACAACGTCAACATCAAGTTGGACATCACCTCCCACAACGAGGACTACACCATCGTGGAACAGTACG
AACGCGCCGAGGGCCGCCACTCCACCGGCGGCATGGACGAGCTGTACGGAGGAAGTGGCGGAAGTGGCAT
GAGCTACCCTGGCTATCCCCCGCCCCCAGGTGGCTACCCACCAGCTGCACCAGGTGGTGGTCCCTGGGGA
GGTGCTGCCTACCCTCCTCCGCCCAGCATGCCCCCCATCGGGCTGGATAACGTGGCCACCTATGCGGGGC
AGTTCAACCAGGACTATCTCTCGGGAATGGCGGCCAACATGTCTGGGACATTTGGAGGAGCCAACATGCC
CAACCTGTACCCTGGGGCCCCTGGGGCTGGCTACCCACCAGTGCCCCCTGGCGGCTTTGGGCAGCCCCCC
TCTGCCCAGCAGCCTGTTCCTCCCTATGGGATGTATCCACCCCCAGGAGGAAACCCACCCTCCAGGATGC
CCTCATATCCGCCATACCCAGGGGCCCCTGTGCCGGGCCAGCCCATGCCACCCCCCGGACAGCAGCCCCC
AGGGGCCTACCCTGGGCAGCCACCAGTGACCTACCCTGGTCAGCCTCCAGTGCCACTCCCTGGGCAGCAG
CAGCCAGTGCCGAGCTACCCAGGATACCCGGGGTCTGGGACTGTCACCCCCGCTGTGCCCCCATAAGGCC
GCGACTCTAGATCATAATCAGCCATACCACATTTGTAGAGGTTTTACTTGCTTTAAAAAACCTCCCACAC
CTCCCCCTGAACCTGAAACATAAAATGAATGCAATTGTTGTTGTTAACTTGTTTATTGCAGCTTATAATG
GTTACAAATAAAGCAATAGCATCACAAATTTCACAAATAAAGCATTTTTTTCACTGCATTCTAGTTGTGG
TTTGTCCAAACTCATCAATGTATCTTAAGGCGTAAATTGTAAGCGTTAATATTTTGTTAAAATTCGCGTT
AAATTTTTGTTAAATCAGCTCATTTTTTAACCAATAGGCCGAAATCGGCAAAATCCCTTATAAATCAAAA
GAATAGACCGAGATAGGGT
[37 nt withheld, positions 3800-3836]
AAAGAACGTGGACTCCAACGTCAAAGG
[49 nt withheld, positions 3864-3912]
T
[91 nt withheld, positions 3914-4004]
G
[124 nt withheld, positions 4006-4129]
CAGGTGGCACTTTTCGGGGAAATGTGCGCGGAACCCCTATTTGTTTATTTTTCTAAATACATTCAAATAT
GTATCCGCTCATGAGACAATAACCCTGATAAATGCTTCAATAATATTGAAAAAGGAAGAGTCCTGAGGCG
GAAAGAACCAGCTGTGGAATGTGTGTCAGTTAGGGTGTGGAAAGTCCCCAGGCTCCCCAGCAGGCAGAAG
TATGCAAAGCATGCATCTCAATTAGTCAGCAACCAGGTGTGGAAAGTCCCCAGGCTCCCCAGCAGGCAGA
AGTATGCAAAGCATGCATCTCAATTAGTCAGCAACCATAGTCCCGCCCCTAACTCCGCCCATCCCGCCCC
TAACTCCGCCCAGTTCCGCCCATTCTCCGCCCCATGGCTGACTAATTTTTTTTATTTATGCAGAGGCCGA
GGCCGCCTCGGCCTCTGAGCTATTCCAGAAGTAGTGAGGAGGCTTTTTTGGAGGCCTAGGCTTTTGCAAA
GATCGATCAAGAGACAGGATGAGGATCGTTTCGCATGATTGAACAAGATGGATTGCACGCAGGTTCTCCG
GCCGCTTGGGTGGAGAGGCTATTCGGCTATGACTGGGCACAACAGACAATCGGCTGCTCTGATGCCGCCG
TGTTCCGGCTGTCAGCGCAGGGGCGCCCGGTTCTTTTTGTCAAGACCGACCTGTCCGGTGCCCTGAATGA
ACTGCAAGACGAGGCAGCGCGGCTATCGTGGCTGGCCACGACGGGCGTTCCTTGCGCAGCTGTGCTCGAC
GTTGTCACTGAAGCGGGAAGGGACTGGCTGCTATTGGGCGAAGTGCCGGGGCAGGATCTCCTGTCATCTC
ACCTTGCTCCTGCCGAGAAAGTATCCATCATGGCTGATGCAATGCGGCGGCTGCATACGCTTGATCCGGC
TACCTGCCCATTCGACCACCAAGCGAAACATCGCATCGAGCGAGCACGTACTCGGATGGAAGCCGGTCTT
GTCGATCAGGATGATCTGGACGAAGAGCATCAGGGGCTCGCGCCAGCCGAACTGTTCGCCAGGCTCAAGG
CGAGCATGCCCGACGGCGAGGATCTCGTCGTGACCCATGGCGATGCCTGCTTGCCGAATATCATGGTGGA
AAATGGCCGCTTTTCTGGATTCATCGACTGTGGCCGGCTGGGTGTGGCGGACCGCTATCAGGACATAGCG
TTGGCTACCCGTGATATTGCTGAAGAGCTTGGCGGCGAATGGGCTGACCGCTTCCTCGTGCTTTACGGTA
TCGCCGCTCCCGATTCGCAGCGCATCGCCTTCTATCGCCTTCTTGACGAGTTCTTCTGAGCGGGACTCTG
GGGTTCGAAATGACCGACCAAGCGACGCCCAACCTGCCATCACGAGATTTCGATTCCACCGCCGCCTTCT
ATGAAAGGTTGGGCTTCGGAATCGTTTTCCGGGACGCCGGCTGGATGATCCTCCAGCGCGGGGATCTCAT
GCTGGAGTTCTTCGCCCACCCTAGGGGGAGGCTAACTGAAACACGGAAGGAGACAATACCGGAAGGAACC
CGCGCTATGACGGCAATAAAAAGACAGAATAAAACGCACGGTGTTGGGTCGTTTGTTCATAAACGCGGGG
TTCGGTCCCAGGGCTGGCACTCTGTCGATACCCCACCGAGACCCCATTGGGGCCAATACGCCCGCGTTTC
TTCCTTTTCCCCACCCCACCCCCCAAGTTCGGGTGAAGGCCCAGGGCTCGCAGCCAACGTCGGGGCGGCA
GGCCCTGCCATAGCCTCAGGTTACTCATATATACTTTAGATTGATTTAAAACTTCATTTTTAATTTAAAA
GGATCTAGGTGAAGATCCTTTTTGATAATCTCATGACCAAAATCCCTTAACGTGAGTTTTCGTTCCACTG
AGCGTCAGACCCCGTAGAAAAGATCAAAGGATCTTCTTGAGATCCTTTTTTTCTGCGCGTAATCTGCTGC
TTGCAAACAAAAAAACCACCGCTACCAGCGGTGGTTTGTTTGCCGGATCAAGAGCTACCAACTCTTTTTC
CGAAGGTAACTGGCTTCAGCAGAGCGCAGATACCAAATACTGTTCTTCTAGTGTAGCCGTAGTTAGGCCA
CCACTTCAAGAACTCTGTAGCACCGCCTACATACCTCGCTCTGCTAATCCTGTTACCAGTGGCTGCTGCC
AGTGGCGATAAGTCGTGTCTTACCGGGTTGGACTCAAGACGATAGTTACCGGATAAGGCGCAGCGGTCGG
GCTGAACGGGGGGTTCGTGCACACAGCCCAGCTTGGAGCGAACGACCTACACCGAACTGAGATACCTACA
GCGTGAGCTATGAGAAAGCGCCACGCTTCCCGAAGGGAGAAAGGCGGACAGGTATCCGGTAAGCGGCAGG
GTCGGAACAGGAGAGCGCACGAGGGAGCTTCCAGGGGGAAACGCCTGGTATCTTTATAGTCCTGTCGGGT
TTCGCCACCTCTGACTTGAGCGTCGATTTTTGTGATGCTCGTCAGGGGGGCGGAGCCTATGGAAAAACGC
CAGCAACGCGGCCTTTTTACGGTTCCTGGCCTTTTGCTGGCCTTTTGCTCACATGTTCTTTCCTGCGTTA
TCCCCTGATTCTGTGGATAACCGTATTACCGCCATGCAT
